Addgene plasmid #41247: TAL3073
Depositing lab: Keith Joung. Depositing organization: Massachusetts General Hospital. Publication: Targeted gene disruption in somatic zebrafish cells using engineered TALENs. Sander JD, Cade L, Khayter C, Reyon D, Peterson RT, Joung JK, Yeh JR. Nat Biotechnol. 2011 Aug 5;29(8):697-8. doi: 10.1038/nbt.1934. PubMed 21822241.
Backbone
  Vector backbone: JDS70
  Backbone manufacturer: Addgene plasmid #32285
  Backbone size w/o insert (bp): 6447
  Vector type: Mammalian Expression ; T7
Growth in bacteria
  Bacterial resistance: Ampicillin, 100 μg/mL
  Growth temperature: 37°C
  Growth strain: XL1 Blue
  Copy number: High Copy
Gene/Insert
  Gene/Insert name: ZebrafishCommunity-fan1-Right (alt name: fan1)
  Species: D. rerio (zebrafish)
  Insert size (bp): 1640
  Entrez Gene: si:ch211-201b11.2 (a.k.a. mtmr15, fi39f01, wu:fd06a07, wu:fi39f01, si:ch211-163b1.2)
  Promoter: CMV
  Tag / fusion protein: 3X Flag (N terminal on backbone); WT FOKI (C terminal on backbone)
  Cloning method: Restriction Enzyme; 5′ cloning site N/A (destroyed during cloning); 3′ cloning site N/A (destroyed during cloning)
  Sequencing primers: 5′ CMV-F; 3′ BGH-rev
Terms and licenses: Academic/Nonprofit Terms; Industry Terms: Not Available to Industry
Depositor comments: Target binding site: TCTCCAACACAGCCTCAA It is strongly recommended that users perform a diagnostic digest to verify this plasmid prior to use. For example, a double digest of the plasmid with BamHI and KpnI should result in two bands at 2.3kb and 5.8kb.
How to cite: TAL3073 was a gift from Keith Joung (Addgene plasmid # 41247 ; http://n2t.net/addgene:41247 ; RRID:Addgene_41247)
