[The description below was written by a language model from this plasmid's Addgene catalogue record.]
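Description:
TAL3073 is a TALEN expression plasmid encoding the right-hand monomer of a nuclease pair designed against the zebrafish fan1 gene (also annotated as mtmr15). It is built on the JDS70 backbone, a roughly 6.4 kb vector classed as mammalian expression with a T7 promoter. It is maintained in E. coli as a high-copy plasmid under ampicillin selection. No feature table accompanies the record, so details such as the replication origin and polyadenylation signal are not explicitly listed, although the use of a BGH reverse sequencing primer suggests a BGH terminator region downstream of the coding sequence.

The insert is an approximately 1.6 kb array of engineered TAL effector repeats, cloned by restriction enzyme methods into sites that were destroyed in the process. The array specifies recognition of an 18-nucleotide target half-site in fan1. The backbone supplies the flanking parts of the open reading frame: an N-terminal 3X FLAG tag for detection and a C-terminal wild-type FokI cleavage domain. Because FokI must dimerise to cut, this construct is intended to be used with a matching left-hand TALEN that binds the opposite strand. The two FokI domains then meet over the spacer and introduce a double-strand break whose error-prone repair produces indel mutations. The CMV promoter drives expression directly in transfected cells, while the T7 promoter allows in vitro transcription of TALEN mRNA, the usual route for microinjection into zebrafish embryos. The insert name indicates the plasmid belongs to a zebrafish community set of TALENs, and the associated work concerns targeted gene disruption in somatic zebrafish cells.
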