>Addgene plasmid #41247 | TAL3073 | depositor partial sequence | sequence record 54886 | TAL3073 sequence 2430 bps
TCTAGAGCTAGCACCATGGACTACAAAGACCATGACGGTGATTATAAAGATCATGACATCGATTACAAGG
ATGACGATGACAAGATGGCCCCCAAGAAGAAGAGGAAGGTGGGCATTCACCGCGGGGTACCTATGGTGGA
CTTGAGGACACTCGGTTATTCGCAACAGCAACAGGAGAAAATCAAGCCTAAGGTCAGGAGCACCGTCGCG
CAACACCACGAGGCGCTTGTGGGGCATGGCTTCACTCATGCGCATATTGTCGCGCTTTCACAGCACCCTG
CGGCGCTTGGGACGGTGGCTGTCAAATACCAAGATATGATTGCGGCCCTGCCCGAAGCCACGCACGAGGC
AATTGTAGGGGTCGGTAAACAGTGGTCGGGAGCGCGAGCACTTGAGGCGCTGCTGACTGTGGCGGGTGAG
CTTAGGGGGCCTCCGCTCCAGCTCGACACCGGGCAGCTGCTGAAGATCGCGAAGAGAGGGGGAGTAACAG
CGGTAGAGGCAGTGCACGCCTGGCGCAATGCGCTCACCGGGGCCCCCTTGAACCTGACCCCAGACCAGGT
AGTCGCAATCGCGTCACATGACGGGGGAAAGCAAGCCCTGGAAACCGTGCAAAGGTTGTTGCCGGTCCTT
TGTCAAGACCACGGCCTTACACCGGAGCAAGTCGTGGCCATTGCAAGCAATGGGGGTGGCAAACAGGCTC
TTGAGACGGTTCAGAGACTTCTCCCAGTTCTCTGTCAAGCCCACGGGCTGACTCCCGATCAAGTTGTAGC
GATTGCGTCGCATGACGGAGGGAAACAAGCATTGGAGACTGTCCAACGGCTCCTTCCCGTGTTGTGTCAA
GCCCACGGTTTGACGCCTGCACAAGTGGTCGCCATCGCCAGCCATGATGGCGGTAAGCAGGCGCTGGAAA
CAGTACAGCGCCTGCTGCCTGTACTGTGCCAGGATCATGGACTGACCCCAGACCAGGTAGTCGCAATCGC
GTCGAACATTGGGGGAAAGCAAGCCCTGGAAACCGTGCAAAGGTTGTTGCCGGTCCTTTGTCAAGACCAC
GGCCTTACACCGGAGCAAGTCGTGGCCATTGCAAGCAACATCGGTGGCAAACAGGCTCTTGAGACGGTTC
AGAGACTTCTCCCAGTTCTCTGTCAAGCCCACGGGCTGACTCCCGATCAAGTTGTAGCGATTGCGTCGCA
TGACGGAGGGAAACAAGCATTGGAGACTGTCCAACGGCTCCTTCCCGTGTTGTGTCAAGCCCACGGTTTG
ACGCCTGCACAAGTGGTCGCCATCGCCTCCAATATTGGCGGTAAGCAGGCGCTGGAAACAGTACAGCGCC
TGCTGCCTGTACTGTGCCAGGATCATGGACTGACCCCAGACCAGGTAGTCGCAATCGCGTCACATGACGG
GGGAAAGCAAGCCCTGGAAACCGTGCAAAGGTTGTTGCCGGTCCTTTGTCAAGACCACGGCCTTACACCG
GAGCAAGTCGTGGCCATTGCAAGCAACATCGGTGGCAAACAGGCTCTTGAGACGGTTCAGAGACTTCTCC
CAGTTCTCTGTCAAGCCCACGGGCTGACTCCCGATCAAGTTGTAGCGATTGCGAATAACAATGGAGGGAA
ACAAGCATTGGAGACTGTCCAACGGCTCCTTCCCGTGTTGTGTCAAGCCCACGGTTTGACGCCTGCACAA
GTGGTCGCCATCGCCAGCCATGATGGCGGTAAGCAGGCGCTGGAAACAGTACAGCGCCTGCTGCCTGTAC
TGTGCCAGGATCATGGACTGACCCCAGACCAGGTAGTCGCAATCGCGTCACATGACGGGGGAAAGCAAGC
CCTGGAAACCGTGCAAAGGTTGTTGCCGGTCCTTTGTCAAGACCACGGCCTTACACCGGAGCAAGTCGTG
GCCATTGCAAGCAATGGGGGTGGCAAACAGGCTCTTGAGACGGTTCAGAGACTTCTCCCAGTTCTCTGTC
AAGCCCACGGGCTGACTCCCGATCAAGTTGTAGCGATTGCGTCGCATGACGGAGGGAAACAAGCATTGGA
GACTGTCCAACGGCTCCTTCCCGTGTTGTGTCAAGCCCACGGTTTGACGCCTGCACAAGTGGTCGCCATC
GCCTCCAATATTGGCGGTAAGCAGGCGCTGGAAACAGTACAGCGCCTGCTGCCTGTACTGTGCCAGGATC
ATGGACTGACACCCGAACAGGTGGTCGCCATTGCTTCTAACATCGGAGGACGGCCAGCCTTGGAGTCCAT
CGTAGCCCAATTGTCCAGGCCCGATCCCGCGTTGGCTGCGTTAACGAATGACCATCTGGTGGCGTTGGCA
TGTCTTGGTGGACGACCCGCGCTCGATGCAGTCAAAAAGGGTCTGCCTCATGCTCCCGCATTGATCAAAA
GAACCAACCGGCGGATTCCCGAGAGAACTTCCCATCGAGTCGCGGGATCC
