>Addgene plasmid #41247 | TAL3073 | addgene partial sequence | sequence record 56034 | JDS-TALEN-F 5'-TAGGGGTCGGTAAACAGTGG-3'
TGCTGACTGTGGCGGGTGAGCTTAGGGGGCCTCCGCTCCAGCTCGACACCGGGCAGCTGCTGAAGATCGC
GAAGAGAGGGGGAGTAACAGCGGTAGAGGCAGTGCACGCCTGGCGCAATGCGCTCACCGGGGCCCCCTTG
AACCTGACCCCAGACCAGGTAGTCGCAATCGCGTCACATGACGGGGGAAAGCAAGCCCTGGAAACCGTGC
AAAGGTTGTTGCCGGTCCTTTGTCAAGACCACGGCCTTACACCGGAGCAAGTCGTGGCCATTGCAAGCAA
TGGGGGTGGCAAACAGGCTCTTGAGACGGTTCAGAGACTTCTCCCAGTTCTCTGTCAAGCCCACGGGCTG
ACTCCCGATCAAGTTGTAGCGATTGCGTCGCATGACGGAGGGAAACAAGCATTGGAGACTGTCCAACGGC
TCCTTCCCGTGTTGTGTCAAGCCCACGGTTTGACGCCTGCACAAGTGGTCGCCATCGCCAGCCATGATGG
CGGTAAGCAGGCGCTGGAAACAGTACAGCGCCTGCTGCCTGTACTGTGCCAGGATCATGGACTGACCCCA
GACCAGGTAGTCGCAATCGCGTCGAACATTGGGGGAAAGCAAGCCCTGGAAACCGTGCAAAGGTTGTTGC
CGGTCCTTTGTCAAGACCACGGCCTTACACCGGAGCAAGTCGTGGCCATTGCAAGCAACATCGGTGGCAA
ACAGGCTCTTGAGACGGTTCAGAGACTTCTCCCAGTTCTCTGTCAAGCCCACGGGCTGACTCCCGATCAA
GTTGTAGCGATTGCGTCGCATGACGGAGGGAAACAAGCATTGGAGACTGTCCAACGGCTCCTTCCCGTGT
TGTGTCAAGCCCACGGTTTGACGCCTGCACAAGTGGTCGCCATCGCCTCCAATATTGGCGGTAAGCA
